>Addgene plasmid #11097 | p149 pWZL-EGFP WASp-CA | addgene partial sequence | sequence record 18035 | EGFP-C 5'-CATGGTCCTGCTGGAGTTCGTG-3'
CAGTCGACGGTACCGCGGAGTAACTGATGCCCCAGAGTCTACACCACCAGCACCTGCACCCACTTCAGGA
ATTGTAGGTGCATTAATGGAAGTGATGCAGAAGAGGAGCAAAGCCATTCATTCTTCAGACGAAGATGAGG
ATGAAGATGATGATGAAGATTTTGAGGATGATGATGAATGGGAAGACTGAGCAATTGAAGATCTAGTCGA
CCAATTCCGGTTATTTTCCACCATATTGCCGTCTTTTGGCAATGTGAGGGCCCGGAAACCTGGCCCTGTC
TTCTTGACGAGCATTCCTAGGGGTCTTTCCCCTCTCGCCAAAGGAATGCAAGGTCTGTTGAATGTCGTGA
AGGAAGCAGTTCCTCT
