[The description below was written by a language model from this plasmid's Addgene catalogue record.]
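Description:
p149 pWZL-EGFP WASp-CA is a retroviral mammalian expression plasmid built on the pWZL Blast backbone (about 5.1 kb without the insert). It is propagated in E. coli as a high-copy plasmid under ampicillin selection, and it carries a blasticidin marker for selecting transduced mammalian cells. No feature table accompanies the entry, so the promoter arrangement, origin of replication and individual viral elements are not explicitly recorded. As a general matter, pWZL-family vectors are Moloney murine leukaemia virus-derived, with long terminal repeats and a packaging signal that allow the transcript to be packaged into virions when the plasmid is introduced into a packaging cell line. Expression of the insert is normally driven from the 5′ LTR.

The payload is a fragment of mouse Was (WASp, the Wiskott-Aldrich syndrome protein), cloned by restriction enzymes as a fusion with EGFP at the N terminus of the insert. The fragment is the CA peptide, described by the depositor as the cofilin-binding and acidic region, and it is stated to act as a dominant negative. In full-length WASp-family proteins this C-terminal region engages the Arp2/3 complex, so an isolated CA peptide is generally expected to interfere with Arp2/3-dependent actin nucleation without productively activating it. The EGFP moiety lets expressing cells be identified and the fusion localised by fluorescence. The construct is therefore suited to stable retroviral delivery of a fluorescently marked WASp inhibitor for studying actin cytoskeletal regulation. The record does not state the exact residue boundaries of the fragment or the specific cell types intended.
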