Addgene plasmid #11097: p149 pWZL-EGFP WASp-CA
Depositing lab: Ramesh Shivdasani. Depositing organization: Dana-Farber Cancer Institute.
Backbone
  Vector backbone: pWZL Blast
  Backbone size w/o insert (bp): 5100
  Vector type: Mammalian Expression, Retroviral
  Selectable markers: Blasticidin
Growth in bacteria
  Bacterial resistance: Ampicillin, 100 μg/mL
  Growth temperature: 37°C
  Growth strain: DH5alpha
  Copy number: High Copy
Gene/Insert
  Gene/Insert name: WASp-CA (alt name: WASp)
  Species: M. musculus (mouse)
  Entrez Gene: Was (a.k.a. Wasp)
  Tag / fusion protein: EGFP (N terminal on insert)
  Cloning method: Restriction Enzyme
  Sequencing primers: 5′ EGFP-C
Terms and licenses: Academic/Nonprofit Terms; Industry Terms: Not Available to Industry
Depositor comments: CA (cofilin-binding and acidic) peptide of WASp (dominant negative) cloned as EGFP-fusion in pWZL.
How to cite: p149 pWZL-EGFP WASp-CA was a gift from Ramesh Shivdasani (Addgene plasmid # 11097 ; http://n2t.net/addgene:11097 ; RRID:Addgene_11097)
